Addgene plasmid #240660: pG20_FR
Purpose: (Empty Backbone) Expression plasmid for un-tagged proteins with FAST-Red transgenic seed selection
Depositing lab: Hans-Henning Kunz. Depositing organization: Ludwig-Maximilians-Universitaet Muenchen (LMU). Publication: Catch & Release-rapid cost-effective protein purification from plants using a DIY GFP-Trap-protease approach. Schwartz S, Engstler C, Muhlbauer S, Windenbach E, Wunder T, Kunz HH, Brandt B. Plant J. 2025 Nov;124(3):e70544. doi: 10.1111/tpj.70544. PubMed 41222448.
Backbone
  Vector backbone: pGreen2.0
  Backbone size (bp): 7097
  Vector type: Plant Expression
  Selectable markers: FAST-Red
Growth in bacteria
  Bacterial resistance: Kanamycin, 50 μg/mL
  Growth temperature: 37°C
  Growth strain: DH5alpha
  Copy number: High Copy
Gene/Insert
  Gene/Insert name: None
Terms and licenses: Academic/Nonprofit Terms; Industry Terms: Not Available to Industry
How to cite: pG20_FR was a gift from Hans-Henning Kunz (Addgene plasmid # 240660 ; http://n2t.net/addgene:240660 ; RRID:Addgene_240660)
