[The description below was written by a language model from this plasmid's Addgene catalogue record and pLannotate feature annotations shown in this document.]
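Description:
pG20_FR is an empty plant expression backbone built on pGreen2.0, a small binary vector for Agrobacterium-mediated transformation, intended for expressing untagged proteins in plants. The 7,097 bp plasmid is propagated in E. coli at high copy from a ColE1/pUC-type origin and selected with kanamycin through the aph(3')-Ia gene. It also carries the pSa origin, which in pGreen-type vectors supports replication in Agrobacterium, normally with replication functions supplied from a helper plasmid.

Truncated left and right nopaline-type T-DNA border repeats delimit the region that is transferred to the plant genome. Within it, the FAST-Red marker is annotated as an oleosin coding sequence (best match to a Brassica napus oleosin) fused in frame to TagRFP. This fusion targets red fluorescence to seed oil bodies, so transgenic seeds can be picked visually rather than by antibiotic or herbicide selection. The promoter driving this fusion is not annotated.

The cloning position is occupied by a bacterial mRFP1 cassette: a CAP site, lac promoter and lac operator, followed by mRFP1 and the rrnB T1 and T7Te terminators. This appears to be a dropout placeholder, allowing colonies that have replaced it with an insert to be recognised by loss of red colour, although the record does not state the cloning method. The Arabidopsis HSP18.2 terminator lies immediately downstream and would terminate the plant transcript. No plant promoter for the gene of interest is annotated; only a short, reverse-oriented NOS promoter fragment appears near the right border. The associated publication concerns protein purification from plants.
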