Features (pLannotate 1.2.2; 17 found; start..end, strand, type, name):
     63..498     +  rep_origin     pSa ori: origin of replication from bacterial plasmid pSa
    625..647     +  misc_feature   LB T-DNA repeat: left border repeat from nopaline C58 T-DNA (truncated)
   1100..1792    -  CDS            TagRFP: TagRFP is a basic (constitutively fluorescent) red fluorescent protein published in 2007, derived from Entacmaea quadricolor. It has very low acid sensitivity.
   1793..2509    -  CDS            OLEO2_BRANA: Experimental evidence at protein level: Swiss-Prot protein existence level 1. May have a structural role to stabilize the lipid body during desiccation of the seed by preventing coalescence of the oil. Probably interacts with both lipid and phospholipid moieties of lipid bodies. May also provide recognition signals for specific lipase anchorage in lipolysis during seedling growth. From Brassica napus (Rape).
   3670..3757    +  CDS            lacI (fragment): lac repressor; lacI; The lac repressor binds to the lac operator to inhibit transcription in E. coli. This inhibition can be relieved by adding lactose or isopropyl-β-D-thiogalactopyranoside (IPTG).
   3770..3791    +  protein_bind   CAP binding site: CAP binding activates transcription in the presence of cAMP. E. coli catabolite activator protein
   3806..3836    +  promoter       lac promoter: promoter for the E. coli lac operon
   3844..3860    +  protein_bind   lac operator: The lac repressor binds to the lac operator to inhibit transcription in E. coli. This inhibition can be relieved by adding lactose or isopropyl-β-D-thiogalactopyranoside (IPTG). lac repressor encoded by lacI
   3896..4570    +  CDS            mRFP1: mRFP1 is a basic (constitutively fluorescent) red fluorescent protein published in 2002, derived from Discosoma sp.. It is reported to be a somewhat slowly-maturing monomer with low acid sensitivity.
   4618..4689    +  terminator     rrnB T1 terminator: transcription terminator T1 from the E. coli rrnB gene
   4705..4732    +  terminator     T7Te terminator: phage T7 early transcription terminator
   4767..5015    +  terminator     HSP terminator: efficient transcription terminator from the Arabidopsis thaliana heat shock protein 18.2 gene (Nagaya et al., 2010)
   5026..5056    -  promoter       NOS promoter (fragment): nopaline synthase promoter
   5180..5204    +  misc_feature   RB T-DNA repeat: right border repeat from nopaline C58 T-DNA
   5295..5883    -  rep_origin     ori: high-copy-number ColE1/pMB1/pBR322/pUC origin of replication
   6054..6869    -  CDS            KanR: aminoglycoside phosphotransferase; aph(3')-Ia; confers resistance to kanamycin in bacteria or G418 (Geneticin®) in eukaryotes
   7054..58      +  CDS            TRA2_ECOLX (fragment) (across the origin): Protein predicted: Swiss-Prot protein existence level 4. Required for transposition of transposon Tn903. From Escherichia coli.
>Addgene plasmid #240660 | pG20_FR | addgene full sequence | sequence record 482842 | Addgene NGS Result
AGCTCTCATCAACCGTGGCTCCCTCACTTTCTGGCTGGATGATGGGGCGATTCAGGCGATCCCCATCCAA
CAGCCCGCCGTCGAGCGGGCTTTTTTATCCCCGGAAGCCTGTGGATAGAGGGTAGTTATCCACGTGAAAC
CGCTAATGCCCCGCAAAGCCTTGATTCACGGGGCTTTCCGGCCCGCTCCAAAAACTATCCACGTGAAATC
GCTAATCAGGGTACGTGAAATCGCTAATCGGAGTACGTGAAATCGCTAATAAGGTCACGTGAAATCGCTA
ATCAAAAAGGCACGTGAGAACGCTAATAGCCCTTTCAGATCAACAGCTTGCAAACACCCCTCGCTCCGGC
AAGTAGTTACAGCAAGTAGTATGTTCAATTAGCTTTTCAATTATGAATATATATATCAATTATTGGTCGC
CCTTGGCTTGTGGACAATGCGCTACGCGCACCGGCTCCGCCCGTGGACAACCGCAAGCGGTTGCCCACCG
TCGAGCGCCTTTGCCCACAACCCGGCGGCCGGCCGCAACAGATCGTTTTATAAATTTTTTTTTTTGAAAA
AGAAAAAGCCCGAAAGGCGGCAACCTCTCGGGCTTCTGGATTTCCGATCCCCGGAATTAGATCTTGGCAG
GATATATTGTGGTGTAACGTTATCACTAAATGGAGCAACCTACTGTTTTTGAAGTTTGGGTTGCCATGTA
ATCACTTGCAATAAATATATGTACTAATGACTGCATCGGCTTGCGTGTCTAAATTTGTAGCTTATTGAAA
ACTTTTTGTGGTTAAAGACGAATCCAGTTAACTAACATAAGTTTAACAAAACAAGACCTTTTCCATATAT
AGACCACCGTTACCAACTTACAAAGAAGCCAAATAAAGTACAACACAACACTTGCAAGTTACAAAAAGAG
AGGAAAAAAAACATGGTACCATTTGACAACATATAGAAACACACATAAACATTACTTATAACAAAAAGAT
TCAAACTCGGCTTTTATTATCTCCCCCTGATCAAATTCTAAACACTTTATTCCTCATAAACTAACTCCCC
GACATTGGAGTTATTGGACTATGACGATGACATCAGTGGGGTAAGCTCACTTGTGCCCCAGTTTGCTAGG
GAGGTCGCAGTATCTGGCCACAGCCACCTCGTGCTGCTCGACGTAGGTTTCTTTGTCGGCCTCCTTGATT
CTTTCCAGTCTGTGGTCCACATAGTAGACGCCGGGCATCTTGAGGTTCTTAGCGGGTTTCTTGGATCTGT
ATGTGGTCTTGAAGTTGCAGATCAGGTGGCCCCCGCCCACGAGCTTCAGGGCCATGTCGCTTCTGCCTTC
CAGGCCGCCGTCAGCGGGGTACAGCATCTCGGTGTTGGCCTCCCAGCCGAGTGTTTTCTTCTGCATCACA
GGGCCGTTGGATGGGAAGTTCACCCCTCTGATCTTGACGTTGTAGATGAGGCAGCCGTCCTGGAGGCTGG
TGTCCTGGGTAGCGGTCAGCACGCCCCCATCTTCGTATGTGGTGACTCTCTCCCATGTGAAGCCCTCAGG
GAAGGACTGCTTAAAGAAGTCGGGGATGCCCTGGGTGTGGTTGATGAAGGTTCTGCTGCCGTACATGAAG
CTGGTAGCCAGGATGTCGAAGGCGAAGGGGAGAGGGCCGCCCTCGACCACCTTGATTCTCATGGTCTGGG
TGCCCTCGTAGGGCTTGCCTTCGCCCTCGGATGTGCACTTGAAGTGGTGGTTGTTCACGGTGCCCTCCAT
GTACAGCTTCATGTGCATGTTCTCCTTAATCAGCTCGCTCATAGTAGTGTGCTGGCCACCACGAGTACGG
TCACGGTCATGTTCCCCACCAGTATGTTGCTGTCCGTAGTACTGAGCTCTGTCTTTCAGATCCTGAGCTT
TGCTTCCCAACTTCATCCTTGCACTGTCCAACTTGTCTGATCCCTGTGGGTGCTCTCCCGTTGCGTACCT
ATTCACAATCAATAGGTATCATACCAAGCATTTTACCTATATAGATGATATACACAGACACATTCAAGCT
AGCTAGGTCAAATTTCGTATTTAGTTAACCAAATGTTCCCTAGAATTTGCAATTTCTTATTGTTACATTT
GTTATTCGACCAAAAAAATTGATCCAAAGCTACTGGCTCAACACATGCATGCACATATTGCACAAAATTA
TGAAGTAAGATGATAAATGTGTGCTTACTTGTAAATCCAAGAGAAAACGGTTATAGCGGCAATGCCAAAC
CCTCCAGAGGAAAGAAAACCGGTGATGAGGAGTGCAACTGTGATGAGAGCCGGGACAAGGATTGGGCTGA
AGATAACGAGCAGAGGTGTTGCAACAGTCAAAGCTATGACAGTTCCAACAAGGGTAAGGCTGGAGAGAAC
AAGGAGGGAACCACCAGCTGTGACAGCAGTTGCAGCTTTAGCAATCTGCCTAGACTTGGAGTAGTCAGAT
CCTCGTCCGGACATCTGGTACTGGTCACGATCTCGGCCCATCATCGGGTACTGATCTCTGCCGATGATAT
CGTGATGGGTTCCTCTAGCTGTATCCGCCATTTTTTTGTTCTTGTTTACTAGAGAGAATGAGATTTTGAA
TGAGAGATTGATCAAAAAGATGTGTATATATTTTGGAAGAGGTAGGAGTGTTTGTTAGATATATTAAGAA
AGGAGACGAGAAGTCACGTGTCAATGGAGACATCATGCAATTGTAGGCCACGTGTTAATGGCGTCACCAT
GCAGCCGCTGCATGTGTTAACGAGAGGAGTCTATTCAAAGACACGTTTGTTTTTTGCCTAGCTCAGAATG
TGGCGTTGGCATCGAACCGAAACATAAAACGCAAAACGAACCTTTGGGCTCGTCAGTATGGGTTTGGGCC
TTCAATAGATTCCTTCTATACGGCCCACATATCCACTATTGGCAACAAAATTAGAAAAATTTAGGATTTA
GTTTTAAAATTTGTTCCGCGACATTATAAAGCTTCGACGAGTCAGTAATAAACGGCGTCAAAGTGGTTGC
AGCCGGCACACACGAGTCGTGTTTATCAACTCAAAGCACAAATACTTTTCCTCAACCTAAAAATAAGGCA
ATTAGCCAAAAACAACTTTGCGTGTAAACAACGCTCAATACACGTGTCATTTTATTATTAGCTATTGCTT
CACCGCCTTAGCTTTCTCGTGACCTAGTCGTCCTCGTCTTTTCTTCTTCTTCTTCTATAAAACAATACCC
AAAGACCTCTTCTTCTTCACAATTCAGATTTCAATTTCTCAAAATCTTAAAAACTTTCTCTCAATTCTCT
CTACCGTGATCAAGGTAAATTTCTGTGTTCCTTATTCTCTCAAAATCTTCGATTTTGTTTTCGTTCGATC
CCAATTTCGTATATGTTCTTTGGTTTAGATTCTGTTAATCTTAGATCGAAGTCGATTTTCTGGGTTTGAT
CGTTAGATATCATCTTAATTCTCGATTAGGGTTTCATAGATATCATCCGATTTGTTCAAATAATTTGAGT
TTTGTCGAATAATTACTCTTCGATTTGTGATTTCTATCTAGATCTGGTGTTAGTTTCTAGTTTGTGCGAT
CGAATTTGTCGATTAATCTGAGTTTTTCTGATTAACAGACTAGAGTTAACCGGGCTCAGGCCTGGCGCGC
CACTAGTGGATCCGATGGTGTCTTCGATTCAATACGCAAACCGCCTCTCCCCGCGCGTTGGCCGATTCAT
TAATGCAGCTGGCACGACAGGTTTCCCGACTGGAAAGCGGGCAGTGAGCGCAACGCAATTAATGTGAGTT
AGCTCACTCATTAGGCACCCCAGGCTTTACACTTTATGCTTCCGGCTCGTATGTTGTGTGGAATTGTGAG
CGGATAACAATTTCACACATACTAGAGAAAGAGGAGAAATACTAGATGGCTTCCTCCGAGGACGTTATCA
AAGAGTTCATGCGTTTCAAAGTTCGTATGGAAGGTTCCGTTAACGGTCACGAGTTCGAAATCGAAGGTGA
AGGTGAAGGTCGTCCGTACGAAGGTACCCAGACCGCTAAACTGAAAGTTACCAAAGGTGGTCCGCTGCCG
TTCGCTTGGGACATCCTGTCCCCGCAGTTCCAGTACGGTTCCAAGGCTTACGTTAAACACCCGGCTGACA
TCCCGGACTACCTGAAACTGTCCTTCCCGGAAGGTTTCAAATGGGAACGTGTTATGAACTTCGAGGACGG
TGGTGTTGTTACCGTTACCCAGGACTCCTCCCTGCAAGACGGTGAGTTCATCTACAAAGTTAAACTGCGT
GGTACCAACTTCCCGTCCGACGGTCCGGTTATGCAGAAAAAAACGATGGGTTGGGAAGCATCCACCGAAC
GTATGTACCCGGAGGACGGTGCTCTGAAAGGTGAAATCAAAATGCGTCTGAAACTGAAAGACGGTGGTCA
CTACGACGCTGAAGTTAAAACCACCTACATGGCTAAAAAACCGGTTCAGCTGCCGGGTGCTTACAAAACC
GACATCAAACTGGACATCACCTCCCACAACGAGGACTACACCATCGTTGAACAGTACGAACGTGCTGAAG
GTCGTCACTCCACCGGTGCTTAATAACGCTGATAGTGCTAGTGTAGATCGCTACTAGAGCCAGGCATCAA
ATAAAACGAAAGGCTCAGTCGAAAGACTGGGCCTTTCGTTTTATCTGTTGTTTGTCGGTGAACGCTCTCT
ACTAGAGTCACACTGGCTCACCTTCGGGTGGGCCTTTCTGCGTTTATAGAAGACACTGGACCCGGGTAGG
AGCTCATATGAAGATGAAGATGAAATATTTGGTGTGTCAAATAAATAGCTTGTGTGCTTAAGTTTGTGTT
TTTTTCTTGGCTTGTTGTGTTATGAATTTGTGGCTTTTTCTAATATTAAATGAATGTAAGATCTCATTAT
AATGAATAAACAAATGTTTCTATAATCCATTGTGAATGTTTTGTTGGATCTCTTCTGCAGCATATAACTA
CTGTATGTGCTATGGTATGGACTATGGAATATGATTAAAGATAAGGAATTCAGATCGGCTGAGTGGCTCC
TTCAACGTTGCGGTTCTGTCAGTTCCAAACGTAAAACGGCTTGTCCCGCGTCATCGGCGGGGGTCATAAC
GTGACTCCCTTAATTCTCCGCTCATGATCAGATTGTCGTTTCCCGCCTTCAGTTTAAACTATCAGTGTTT
GACAGGATATATTGGCGGGTAAACTAAGTCGCTGTATGTGTTTGTTTGAGATCTCATGTGAGCAAAAGGC
CAGCAAAAGGCCAGGAACCGTAAAAAGGCCGCGTTGCTGGCGTTTTTCCATAGGCTCCGCCCCCCTGACG
AGCATCACAAAAATCGACGCTCAAGTCAGAGGTGGCGAAACCCGACAGGACTATAAAGATACCAGGCGTT
TCCCCCTGGAAGCTCCCTCGTGCGCTCTCCTGTTCCGACCCTGCCGCTTACCGGATACCTGTCCGCCTTT
CTCCCTTCGGGAAGCGTGGCGCTTTCTCATAGCTCACGCTGTAGGTATCTCAGTTCGGTGTAGGTCGTTC
GCTCCAAGCTGGGCTGTGTGCACGAACCCCCCGTTCAGCCCGACCGCTGCGCCTTATCCGGTAACTATCG
TCTTGAGTCCAACCCGGTAAGACACGACTTATCGCCACTGGCAGCAGCCACTGGTAACAGGATTAGCAGA
GCGAGGTATGTAGGCGGTGCTACAGAGTTCTTGAAGTGGTGGCCTAACTACGGCTACACTAGAAGAACAG
TATTTGGTATCTGCGCTCTGCTGAAGCCAGTTACCTTCGGAAGAAGAGTTGGTAGCTCTTGATCCGGCAA
ACAAACCACCGCTGGTAGCGGTGGTTTTTTTGTTTGCAAGCAGCAGATTACGCGCAGAAAAAAAGGATCT
CAAGAAGATCCTTTGATCTTTTCTACGGGGTCTGACGCTCAGTGGAACGAAAACTCACGTTAAGGGATTT
TGGTCATGAGATTATCAAAAAGGATCTTCACCTAGATCCTTTTAAATTAAAAATGAAGTTTTAAATCAAT
CTAAAGTATATATGTGTAACATTGGTCTAGTGATTAGAAAAACTCATCGAGCATCAAATGAAACTGCAAT
TTATTCATATCAGGATTATCAATACCATATTTTTGAAAAAGCCGTTTCTGTAATGAAGGAGAAAACTCAC
CGAGGCAGTTCCATAGGATGGCAAGATCCTGGTATCGGTCTGCGATTCCGACTCGTCCAACATCAATACA
ACCTATTAATTTCCCCTCGTCAAAAATAAGGTTATCAAGTGAGAAATCACCATGAGTGACGACTGAATCC
GGTGAGAATGGCAAAAGTTTATGCATTTCTTTCCAGACTTGTTCAACAGGCCAGCCATTACGCTCGTCAT
CAAAATCACTCGCATCAACCAAACCGTTATTCATTCGTGATTGCGCCTGAGCGAGACGAAATACGCGATC
GCTGTTAAAAGGACAATTACAAACAGGAATCGAATGCAACCGGCGCAGGAACACTGCCAGCGCATCAACA
ATATTTTCACCTGAATCAGGATATTCTTCTAATACCTGGAATGCTGTTTTCCCTGGGATCGCAGTGGTGA
GTAACCATGCATCATCAGGAGTACGGATAAAATGCTTGATGGTCGGAAGAGGCATAAATTCCGTCAGCCA
GTTTAGTCTGACCATCTCATCTGTAACATCATTGGCAACGCTACCTTTGCCATGTTTCAGAAACAACTCT
GGCGCATCGGGCTTCCCATACAATCGGTAGATTGTCGCACCTGATTGCCCGACATTATCGCGAGCCCATT
TATACCCATATAAATCAGCATCCATGTTGGAATTTAATCGCGGCCTTGAGCAAGACGTTTCCCGTTGAAT
ATGGCTCATAACACCCCTTGTATTACTGTTTATGTAAGCAGACAGTTTTATTGTTCATGATGATATATTT
TTATCTTGTGCAATGTAACATCAGAGATTTTGAGACACAACGTGGCTTTGTTGAATAAATCGAACTTTTG
CTGAGTTGAAGGATCAGATCACGCATCTTCCCGACAACGCAGACCGTTCCGTGGCAAAGCAAAAGTTCAA
AATCACCAACTGGTCCACCTACAACAA
